>Addgene plasmid #90895 | SMC3 H8.1 gRNA | addgene full sequence | sequence record 183030 | Addgene NGS Result
TTACGGTTCCTGGCCTTTTGCTGGCCTTTTGCTCACATGTTCTTTCCTGCGTTATCCCCTGATTCTGTGG
ATAACCGTATTACCGCCTTTGAGTGAGCTGATACCGCTCGCCGCAGCCGAACGACCGAGCGCAGCGAGTC
AGTGAGCGAGGAAGCGGAAGAGCGCCCAATACGCAAACCGCCTCTCCCCGCGCGTTGGCCGATTCATTAA
TGCAGCTGGCACGACAGGTTTCCCGACTGGAAAGCGGGCAGTGAGCGCAACGCAATTAATGTGAGTTAGC
TCACTCATTAGGCACCCCAGGCTTTACACTTTATGCTTCCGGCTCGTATGTTGTGTGGAATTGTGAGCGG
ATAACAATTTCACACAGGAAACAGCTATGACCATGATTACGCCAAGCGCGCAATTAACCCTCACTAAAGG
GAACAAAAGCTGGAGCTGCAAGCTTAATGTAGTCTTATGCAATACTCTTGTAGTCTTGCAACATGGTAAC
GATGAGTTAGCAACATGCCTTACAAGGAGAGAAAAAGCACCGTGCATGCCGATTGGTGGAAGTAAGGTGG
TACGATCGTGCCTTATTAGGAAGGCAACAGACGGGTCTGACATGGATTGGACGAACCACTGAATTGCCGC
ATTGCAGAGATATTGTATTTAAGTGCCTAGCTCGATACATAAACGGGTCTCTCTGGTTAGACCAGATCTG
AGCCTGGGAGCTCTCTGGCTAACTAGGGAACCCACTGCTTAAGCCTCAATAAAGCTTGCCTTGAGTGCTT
CAAGTAGTGTGTGCCCGTCTGTTGTGTGACTCTGGTAACTAGAGATCCCTCAGACCCTTTTAGTCAGTGT
GGAAAATCTCTAGCAGTGGCGCCCGAACAGGGACTTGAAAGCGAAAGGGAAACCAGAGGAGCTCTCTCGA
CGCAGGACTCGGCTTGCTGAAGCGCGCACGGCAAGAGGCGAGGGGCGGCGACTGGTGAGTACGCCAAAAA
TTTTGACTAGCGGAGGCTAGAAGGAGAGAGATGGGTGCGAGAGCGTCAGTATTAAGCGGGGGAGAATTAG
ATCGCGATGGGAAAAAATTCGGTTAAGGCCAGGGGGAAAGAAAAAATATAAATTAAAACATATAGTATGG
GCAAGCAGGGAGCTAGAACGATTCGCAGTTAATCCTGGCCTGTTAGAAACATCAGAAGGCTGTAGACAAA
TACTGGGACAGCTACAACCATCCCTTCAGACAGGATCAGAAGAACTTAGATCATTATATAATACAGTAGC
AACCCTCTATTGTGTGCATCAAAGGATAGAGATAAAAGACACCAAGGAAGCTTTAGACAAGATAGAGGAA
GAGCAAAACAAAAGTAAGACCACCGCACAGCAAGCGGCCGCTGATCTTCAGACCTGGAGGAGGAGATATG
AGGGACAATTGGAGAAGTGAATTATATAAATATAAAGTAGTAAAAATTGAACCATTAGGAGTAGCACCCA
CCAAGGCAAAGAGAAGAGTGGTGCAGAGAGAAAAAAGAGCAGTGGGAATAGGAGCTTTGTTCCTTGGGTT
CTTGGGAGCAGCAGGAAGCACTATGGGCGCAGCGTCAATGACGCTGACGGTACAGGCCAGACAATTATTG
TCTGGTATAGTGCAGCAGCAGAACAATTTGCTGAGGGCTATTGAGGCGCAACAGCATCTGTTGCAACTCA
CAGTCTGGGGCATCAAGCAGCTCCAGGCAAGAATCCTGGCTGTGGAAAGATACCTAAAGGATCAACAGCT
CCTGGGGATTTGGGGTTGCTCTGGAAAACTCATTTGCACCACTGCTGTGCCTTGGAATGCTAGTTGGAGT
AATAAATCTCTGGAACAGATTTGGAATCACACGACCTGGATGGAGTGGGACAGAGAAATTAACAATTACA
CAAGCTTAATACACTCCTTAATTGAAGAATCGCAAAACCAGCAAGAAAAGAATGAACAAGAATTATTGGA
ATTAGATAAATGGGCAAGTTTGTGGAATTGGTTTAACATAACAAATTGGCTGTGGTATATAAAATTATTC
ATAATGATAGTAGGAGGCTTGGTAGGTTTAAGAATAGTTTTTGCTGTACTTTCTATAGTGAATAGAGTTA
GGCAGGGATATTCACCATTATCGTTTCAGACCCACCTCCCAACCCCGAGGGGACCCAGAGAGGGCCTATT
TCCCATGATTCCTTCATATTTGCATATACGATACAAGGCTGTTAGAGAGATAATTAGAATTAATTTGACT
GTAAACACAAAGATATTAGTACAAAATACGTGACGTAGAAAGTAATAATTTCTTGGGTAGTTTGCAGTTT
TAAAATTATGTTTTAAAATGGACTATCATATGCTTACCGTAACTTGAAAGTATTTCGATTTCTTGGCTTT
ATATATCTTGTGGAAAGGACGAAACACCGTCTTCGTCCAGAACAGCGGTGTTTAAGAGCTATGCTGGAAA
CAGCATAGCAAGTTTAAATAAGGCTAGTCCGTTATCAACTTGAAAAAGTGGCACCGAGTCGGTGCTTTTT
TTGAATTCTAGATCTTGAGACAAATGGCAGTATTCATCCACAATTTTAAAAGAAAAGGGGGGATTGGGGG
GTACAGTGCAGGGGAAAGAATAGTAGACATAATAGCAACAGACATACAAACTAAAGAATTACAAAAACAA
ATTACAAAAATTCAAAATTTTCGGGTTTATTACAGGGACAGCAGAGATCCACTTTGGCGCCGGCTCGAGT
GGCTCCGGTGCCCGTCAGTGGGCAGAGCGCACATCGCCCACAGTCCCCGAGAAGTTGGGGGGAGGGGTCG
GCAATTGAACCGGTGCCTAGAGAAGGTGGCGCGGGGTAAACTGGGAAAGTGATGTCGTGTACTGGCTCCG
CCTTTTTCCCGAGGGTGGGGGAGAACCGTATATAAGTGCAGTAGTCGCCGTGAACGTTCTTTTTCGCAAC
GGGTTTGCCGCCAGAACACAGGTGTCGTGACGCGGGATCCGCCACCATGACCGAGTACAAGCCCACGGTG
CGCCTCGCCACCCGCGACGACGTCCCCAGGGCCGTACGCACCCTCGCCGCCGCGTTCGCCGACTACCCCG
CCACGCGCCACACCGTCGATCCGGACCGCCACATCGAGCGGGTCACCGAGCTGCAAGAACTCTTCCTCAC
GCGCGTCGGGCTCGACATCGGCAAGGTGTGGGTCGCGGACGACGGCGCCGCGGTGGCGGTCTGGACCACG
CCGGAGAGCGTCGAAGCGGGGGCGGTGTTCGCCGAGATCGGCCCGCGCATGGCCGAGTTGAGCGGTTCCC
GGCTGGCCGCGCAGCAACAGATGGAAGGCCTCCTGGCGCCGCACCGGCCCAAGGAGCCCGCGTGGTTCCT
GGCCACCGTCGGAGTCTCGCCCGACCACCAGGGCAAGGGTCTGGGCAGCGCCGTCGTGCTCCCCGGAGTG
GAGGCGGCCGAGCGCGCCGGGGTGCCCGCCTTCCTGGAGACCTCCGCGCCCCGCAACCTCCCCTTCTACG
AGCGGCTCGGCTTCACCGTCACCGCCGACGTCGAGGTGCCCGAAGGACCGCGCACCTGGTGCATGACCCG
CAAGCCCGGTGCCTGAACGCGTTAAGTCGACAATCAACCTCTGGATTACAAAATTTGTGAAAGATTGACT
GGTATTCTTAACTATGTTGCTCCTTTTACGCTATGTGGATACGCTGCTTTAATGCCTTTGTATCATGCTA
TTGCTTCCCGTATGGCTTTCATTTTCTCCTCCTTGTATAAATCCTGGTTGCTGTCTCTTTATGAGGAGTT
GTGGCCCGTTGTCAGGCAACGTGGCGTGGTGTGCACTGTGTTTGCTGACGCAACCCCCACTGGTTGGGGC
ATTGCCACCACCTGTCAGCTCCTTTCCGGGACTTTCGCTTTCCCCCTCCCTATTGCCACGGCGGAACTCA
TCGCCGCCTGCCTTGCCCGCTGCTGGACAGGGGCTCGGCTGTTGGGCACTGACAATTCCGTGGTGTTGTC
GGGGAAATCATCGTCCTTTCCTTGGCTGCTCGCCTGTGTTGCCACCTGGATTCTGCGCGGGACGTCCTTC
TGCTACGTCCCTTCGGCCCTCAATCCAGCGGACCTTCCTTCCCGCGGCCTGCTGCCGGCTCTGCGGCCTC
TTCCGCGTCTTCGCCTTCGCCCTCAGACGAGTCGGATCTCCCTTTGGGCCGCCTCCCCGCGTCGACTTTA
AGACCAATGACTTACAAGGCAGCTGTAGATCTTAGCCACTTTTTAAAAGAAAAGGGGGGACTGGAAGGGC
TAATTCACTCCCAACGAAGACAAGATCTGCTTTTTGCTTGTACTGGGTCTCTCTGGTTAGACCAGATCTG
AGCCTGGGAGCTCTCTGGCTAACTAGGGAACCCACTGCTTAAGCCTCAATAAAGCTTGCCTTGAGTGCTT
CAAGTAGTGTGTGCCCGTCTGTTGTGTGACTCTGGTAACTAGAGATCCCTCAGACCCTTTTAGTCAGTGT
GGAAAATCTCTAGCAGTACGTATAGTAGTTCATGTCATCTTATTATTCAGTATTTATAACTTGCAAAGAA
ATGAATATCAGAGAGTGAGAGGAACTTGTTTATTGCAGCTTATAATGGTTACAAATAAAGCAATAGCATC
ACAAATTTCACAAATAAAGCATTTTTTTCACTGCATTCTAGTTGTGGTTTGTCCAAACTCATCAATGTAT
CTTATCATGTCTGGCTCTAGCTATCCCGCCCCTAACTCCGCCCATCCCGCCCCTAACTCCGCCCAGTTCC
GCCCATTCTCCGCCCCATGGCTGACTAATTTTTTTTATTTATGCAGAGGCCGAGGCCGCCTCGGCCTCTG
AGCTATTCCAGAAGTAGTGAGGAGGCTTTTTTGGAGGCCTAGGGACGTACCCAATTCGCCCTATAGTGAG
TCGTATTACGCGCGCTCACTGGCCGTCGTTTTACAACGTCGTGACTGGGAAAACCCTGGCGTTACCCAAC
TTAATCGCCTTGCAGCACATCCCCCTTTCGCCAGCTGGCGTAATAGCGAAGAGGCCCGCACCGATCGCCC
TTCCCAACAGTTGCGCAGCCTGAATGGCGAATGGG
[124 nt withheld, positions 5076-5199]
C
[91 nt withheld, positions 5201-5291]
A
[49 nt withheld, positions 5293-5341]
CCTTTGACGTTGGAGTCCACGTTCTTT
[37 nt withheld, positions 5369-5405]
ACCCTATCTCGGTCTATTCTTTTGATTTATAAGGGATTTTGCCGATTTCGGCCTATTGGTTAAAAAATGA
GCTGATTTAACAAAAATTTAACGCGAATTTTAACAAAATATTAACGCTTACAATTTAGGTGGCACTTTTC
GGGGAAATGTGCGCGGAACCCCTATTTGTTTATTTTTCTAAATACATTCAAATATGTATCCGCTCATGAG
ACAATAACCCTGATAAATGCTTCAATAATATTGAAAAAGGAAGAGTATGAGTATTCAACATTTCCGTGTC
GCCCTTATTCCCTTTTTTGCGGCATTTTGCCTTCCTGTTTTTGCTCACCCAGAAACGCTGGTGAAAGTAA
AAGATGCTGAAGATCAGTTGGGTGCACGAGTGGGTTACATCGAACTGGATCTCAACAGCGGTAAGATCCT
TGAGAGTTTTCGCCCCGAAGAACGTTTTCCAATGATGAGCACTTTTAAAGTTCTGCTATGTGGCGCGGTA
TTATCCCGTATTGACGCCGGGCAAGAGCAACTCGGTCGCCGCATACACTATTCTCAGAATGACTTGGTTG
AGTACTCACCAGTCACAGAAAAGCATCTTACGGATGGCATGACAGTAAGAGAATTATGCAGTGCTGCCAT
AACCATGAGTGATAACACTGCGGCCAACTTACTTCTGACAACGATCGGAGGACCGAAGGAGCTAACCGCT
TTTTTGCACAACATGGGGGATCATGTAACTCGCCTTGATCGTTGGGAACCGGAGCTGAATGAAGCCATAC
CAAACGACGAGCGTGACACCACGATGCCTGTAGCAATGGCAACAACGTTGCGCAAACTATTAACTGGCGA
ACTACTTACTCTAGCTTCCCGGCAACAATTAATAGACTGGATGGAGGCGGATAAAGTTGCAGGACCACTT
CTGCGCTCGGCCCTTCCGGCTGGCTGGTTTATTGCTGATAAATCTGGAGCCGGTGAGCGTGGGTCTCGCG
GTATCATTGCAGCACTGGGGCCAGATGGTAAGCCCTCCCGTATCGTAGTTATCTACACGACGGGGAGTCA
GGCAACTATGGATGAACGAAATAGACAGATCGCTGAGATAGGTGCCTCACTGATTAAGCATTGGTAACTG
TCAGACCAAGTTTACTCATATATACTTTAGATTGATTTAAAACTTCATTTTTAATTTAAAAGGATCTAGG
TGAAGATCCTTTTTGATAATCTCATGACCAAAATCCCTTAACGTGAGTTTTCGTTCCACTGAGCGTCAGA
CCCCGTAGAAAAGATCAAAGGATCTTCTTGAGATCCTTTTTTTCTGCGCGTAATCTGCTGCTTGCAAACA
AAAAAACCACCGCTACCAGCGGTGGTTTGTTTGCCGGATCAAGAGCTACCAACTCTTTTTCCGAAGGTAA
CTGGCTTCAGCAGAGCGCAGATACCAAATACTGTTCTTCTAGTGTAGCCGTAGTTAGGCCACCACTTCAA
GAACTCTGTAGCACCGCCTACATACCTCGCTCTGCTAATCCTGTTACCAGTGGCTGCTGCCAGTGGCGAT
AAGTCGTGTCTTACCGGGTTGGACTCAAGACGATAGTTACCGGATAAGGCGCAGCGGTCGGGCTGAACGG
GGGGTTCGTGCACACAGCCCAGCTTGGAGCGAACGACCTACACCGAACTGAGATACCTACAGCGTGAGCT
ATGAGAAAGCGCCACGCTTCCCGAAGGGAGAAAGGCGGACAGGTATCCGGTAAGCGGCAGGGTCGGAACA
GGAGAGCGCACGAGGGAGCTTCCAGGGGGAAACGCCTGGTATCTTTATAGTCCTGTCGGGTTTCGCCACC
TCTGACTTGAGCGTCGATTTTTGTGATGCTCGTCAGGGGGGCGGAGCCTATGGAAAAACGCCAGCAACGC
GGCCTTT
Features (pLannotate 1.2.2; 28 found; start..end, strand, type, name):
     27..160     +  rep_origin     RSF ori (fragment): Plasmids containing the RSF 1030 origin of replication can be propagated in E. coli cells that contain additional plasmids with compatible origins.
    162..254     +  CDS            lacI (fragment): lac repressor; lacI; The lac repressor binds to the lac operator to inhibit transcription in E. coli. This inhibition can be relieved by adding lactose or isopropyl-β-D-thiogalactopyranoside (IPTG).
    267..288     +  protein_bind   CAP binding site: CAP binding activates transcription in the presence of cAMP. E. coli catabolite activator protein
    303..333     +  promoter       lac promoter: promoter for the E. coli lac operon
    341..357     +  protein_bind   lac operator: The lac repressor binds to the lac operator to inhibit transcription in E. coli. This inhibition can be relieved by adding lactose or isopropyl-β-D-thiogalactopyranoside (IPTG). lac repressor encoded by lacI
    402..420     +  promoter       T3 promoter: promoter for bacteriophage T3 RNA polymerase
    448..674     +  promoter       RSV promoter: Rous sarcoma virus enhancer/promoter
    675..855     +  LTR            5' LTR (truncated): truncated 5' long terminal repeat (LTR) from HIV-1
    902..1027    +  misc_feature   HIV-1 Ψ: packaging signal of human immunodeficiency virus type 1
   1011..1374    +  CDS            HIV-1 gag (fragment): gag protein from human immunodeficiency virus 1; gag
   1520..1753    +  misc_feature   RRE: The Rev response element (RRE) of HIV-1 allows for Rev-dependent mRNA export from the nucleus to the cytoplasm.
   2130..2156    +  CDS            Rev (fragment): human immunodeficiency virus 1 (HIV-1) Rev protein; rev; enhances nuclear export of unspliced and incompletely spliced viral mRNAs
   2160..2400    +  promoter       U6 promoter: RNA polymerase III promoter for human U6 snRNA
   2448..2515    +  misc_RNA       tracrRNA (fragment): trans-activating CRISPR RNA for the Streptococcus pyogenes CRISPR/Cas9 system
   2564..2681    +  misc_feature   cPPT/CTS: central polypurine tract and central termination sequence of HIV-1
   2750..2961    +  promoter       EF-1α core promoter: core promoter for human elongation factor EF-1α
   2987..3586    +  CDS            PuroR (fragment): puromycin N-acetyltransferase; pac from Streptomyces; confers resistance to puromycin
   3602..4190    +  misc_feature   WPRE: woodchuck hepatitis virus posttranscriptional regulatory element
   4241..4260    +  misc_feature   cPPT/CTS (fragment): central polypurine tract and central termination sequence of HIV-1
   4262..4495    +  LTR            3' LTR (ΔU3): self-inactivating 3' long terminal repeat (LTR) from HIV-1
   4573..4694    +  polyA_signal   SV40 poly(A) signal: SV40 polyadenylation signal
   4734..4869    +  rep_origin     SV40 ori: SV40 origin of replication
   4890..4908    -  promoter       T7 promoter: promoter for bacteriophage T7 RNA polymerase
   4916..5071    +  CDS            lacZα (fragment): LacZα fragment of β-galactosidase; lacZ fragment
   5076..5504    +  rep_origin     f1 ori (sequence partly withheld): f1 bacteriophage origin of replication; arrow indicates direction of (+) strand synthesis
   5557..5661    +  promoter       AmpR promoter: bla
   5662..6522    +  CDS            AmpR: β-lactamase; bla; confers resistance to ampicillin, carbenicillin, and related antibiotics
   6693..7281    +  rep_origin     ori: high-copy-number ColE1/pMB1/pBR322/pUC origin of replication
