[The description below was written by a language model from this plasmid's Addgene catalogue record and pLannotate feature annotations shown in this document.]
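Description:
SMC3 H8.1 gRNA is a third-generation lentiviral CRISPR guide plasmid built on the pLenti-sgRNA backbone and designed to target the human SMC3 gene. In bacteria it is maintained through a high-copy ColE1/pUC-type origin and selected with ampicillin via the β-lactamase gene. An f1 origin, an SV40 origin and leftover lac/lacZα cloning-vector fragments are also annotated in the backbone. The guide oligonucleotide was inserted between two BsmBI sites, both destroyed in cloning. The depositor notes that the listed guide sequence includes the 5′ BsmBI overhang rather than being only the 20-nucleotide spacer. The sequenced record is 7,302 nt, shorter than the catalogued size of the empty backbone (9,151 bp). This could reflect loss of a stuffer fragment when the guide was cloned, but the record does not explain the difference.

The viral portion has the usual self-inactivating layout. An RSV promoter drives a truncated HIV-1 5′ LTR, so genomic RNA is transcribed in packaging cells without Tat. It is followed by the Ψ packaging signal with a gag fragment, the RRE for Rev-dependent nuclear export, a cPPT/CTS, a WPRE to enhance expression, and a ΔU3 3′ LTR with a downstream SV40 polyadenylation signal. Between the LTRs, a human U6 RNA polymerase III promoter expresses the SMC3 spacer fused to a Streptococcus pyogenes sgRNA scaffold (annotated as a tracrRNA fragment). A separate EF-1α core promoter drives puromycin N-acetyltransferase for selecting transduced cells.

No Cas9 is encoded, so the nuclease must be supplied separately. The plasmid belongs to a guide series used in a large-scale analysis of CRISPR/Cas9 cell-cycle gene knockouts in human cell lines.
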