Addgene plasmid #90895: SMC3 H8.1 gRNA
Purpose: 3rd generation lentiviral gRNA plasmid targeting human SMC3
Depositing lab: Iain Cheeseman. Depositing organization: Whitehead Institute for Biomedical Research. Publication: Large-Scale Analysis of CRISPR/Cas9 Cell-Cycle Knockouts Reveals the Diversity of p53-Dependent Responses to Cell-Cycle Defects. McKinley KL, Cheeseman IM. Dev Cell. 2017 Feb 27;40(4):405-420.e2. doi: 10.1016/j.devcel.2017.01.012. Epub 2017 Feb 16. PubMed 28216383.
Backbone
  Vector backbone: pLenti-sgRNA
  Backbone manufacturer: Eric Lander & David Sabatini labs (Addgene plasmid #71409)
  Backbone size w/o insert (bp): 9151
  Vector type: Lentiviral, CRISPR
  Selectable markers: Puromycin
Growth in bacteria
  Bacterial resistance: Ampicillin, 100 μg/mL
  Growth temperature: 37°C
  Growth strain: NEB Stable
  Copy number: Unknown
Gene/Insert
  Gene/Insert name: SMC3 (Guide Designation H8.1) (alt name: pKMKO series)
  gRNA/shRNA sequence: CACCgTCTTCGTCCAGAACAGCGGT
  Species: H. sapiens (human)
  Promoter: U6
  Cloning method: Restriction Enzyme; 5′ cloning site BsmBI (destroyed during cloning); 3′ cloning site BsmBI (destroyed during cloning)
  Sequencing primers: 5′ hU6-F (5'-GAGGGCCTATTTCCCATGATT-3'); 3′ EF1a-R (5'-CACGGCGACTACTGCACTTA-3')
Terms and licenses: Academic/Nonprofit Terms; Industry Terms: Not Available to Industry
Depositor comments: Please note that gRNA target sequence listed is not strictly the 20nt spacer sequence, but also contains the 5' BsmBI overhang. For more information about knockout human cell lines generated using this plasmid, please see http://cellcycleknockouts.wi.mit.edu/ .
How to cite: SMC3 H8.1 gRNA was a gift from Iain Cheeseman (Addgene plasmid # 90895 ; http://n2t.net/addgene:90895 ; RRID:Addgene_90895)
